>Addgene plasmid #120029 | pMaCTag-P18 | depositor full sequence | sequence record 228064 | pMaCTag-P18 sequence 4756 bps
GAACGCGGCCGCCAGCTGAAGCTTCGTACGTCAGGTGGAGGAGGTAGTGGCGGAGGCGGATCCGTGAGCG
TGATCGCCGAGCACATGACCTACAAGGTGTACATGAGCGGCACCGTGAACGGCCACTACTTCGAGGTGGA
GGGCGACGGCGAGGGCAAGCCCTACGAGGGCGAGCAGACCGTGAAGCTGACCGTGACCAAGGGTGGCCCC
CTGCCCTTCGCCTGGCACATCCTGAGCCCCCAGCTCCAGTACGGCAGCATCCCCTTCACCAAGTACCCCG
CCGACATCCCCGACTACTTCAAGCAGAGCTTCCCCGAGGGCTACACCTGGGTGCGCAGCATGAACTTCGA
GGACGGCGCCGTGTGCACCGTGAGCAACGACAGCAGCATCCGCGGCAACTGCTTCATCTACAACGTGAAG
ATCAGCGGCGAGAACTTCCCCCCCAACGGCCCCGTGATGCAGAAGAAGACCCAGGGCTGGGAGCCCAGCA
CCGAGCGCATGTTCGCCCGCGACGGAATGCTGATCGGCAACGACCACATGGCCCTGAAGCTGGAGGGCGG
CGGCCACTACCTGTGCGAGTTCAAGAGCGCCTACAAGGCCCGCAAGCCCGTGAGGATGCCCGGCCTGTAC
GAGATCGACCGCAAGCTGGACGTGACCAGCCACAACCGCGACTACACCAGCGTGGAGCAGCGCGAGATCG
CCATCGCCCGCCACCCCCTGCTGGGCTGAACTAGTAACTTGTTTATTGCAGCTTATAATGGTTACAAATA
AAGCAATAGCATCACAAATTTCACAAATAAAGCATTTTTTTCACTGCATTCTAGTTGTGGTTTGTCCAAA
CTCATCAATGTATCTTAGTCGATATAACTTCGTATAGCATACATTATACGAAGTTATGTCGACGGTGTGG
AAAGTCCCCAGGCTCCCCAGCAGGCAGAAGTATGCAAAGCATGCATCTCAATTAGTCAGCAACCAGGTGT
GGAAAGTCCCCAGGCTCCCCAGCAGGCAGAAGTATGCAAAGCATGCATCTCAATTAGTCAGCAACCATAG
TCCCGCCCCTAACTCCGCCCATCCCGCCCCTAACTCCGCCCAGTTCCGCCCATTCTCCGCCCCATGGCTG
ACTAATTTTTTTTATTTATGCAGAGGCCGAGGCCGCCTCGGCCTCTGAGCTATTCCAGAAGTAGTGAGGA
GGCTTTTTTGGAGGCCTAGGCTTTTGCAAAGAATTCGCCACCATGACTGAGTACAAGCCTACTGTGCGTT
TAGCCACCAGGGATGATGTGCCACGAGCCGTGAGGACACTAGCAGCCGCCTTTGCTGACTACCCAGCTAC
AAGGCACACCGTGGACCCTGACAGACACATTGAAAGAGTCACAGAACTTCAGGAGCTGTTTTTAACTAGG
GTGGGCCTGGATATTGGCAAAGTCTGGGTGGCCGATGATGGAGCAGCAGTTGCAGTGTGGACCACCCCAG
AGTCTGTTGAAGCTGGAGCTGTCTTTGCAGAAATTGGACCAAGAATGGCCGAGTTATCTGGCAGCAGGCT
GGCTGCTCAACAGCAGATGGAAGGATTATTAGCTCCCCACAGACCCAAGGAGCCTGCCTGGTTCCTGGCA
ACAGTTGGAGTTTCTCCAGACCATCAGGGCAAGGGCTTAGGATCTGCTGTGGTGCTGCCTGGTGTGGAAG
CAGCTGAGAGAGCTGGGGTGCCAGCATTTCTGGAGACATCAGCTCCTAGAAACCTGCCCTTCTATGAACG
GCTGGGCTTCACAGTGACTGCTGATGTGGAGGTGCCTGAGGGCCCCAGAACCTGGTGCATGACAAGAAAA
CCAGGAGCCTGACTGCAGCGACTGTGCCTTCTAGTTGCCAGCCATCTGTTGTTTGCCCCTCCCCCGTGCC
TTCCTTGACCCTGGAAGGTGCCACTCCCACTGTCCTTTCCTAATAAAATGAGGAAATTGCATCGCATTGT
CTGAGTAGGTGTCATTCTATTCTGGGGGGTGGGGTGGGGCAGGACAGCAAGGGGGAGGATTGGGAAGACA
ATAGCAGGCATGCTGGGGATGCGGTGGGCTCTATGGCTCGAGGAGGGCCTATTTCCCATGATTCCTTCAT
ATTTGCATATACGATACAAGGCTGTTAGAGAGATAATTGGAATTAATTTGACTGTAAACACAAAGATATT
AGTACAAAATACGTGACGTAGAAAGTAATAATTTCTTGGGTAGTTTGCAGTTTTAAAATTATGTTTTAAA
ATGGACTATCATATGCTTACCGTAACTTGAAAGTATTTCGATTTCTTGGCTTTATATATCTTGTGGAAAG
GACGAAACACCGATAACTTCGTATAGCATACATTATACGAAGTTATGGTACCGATGCAGCTAGCCCGCGG
ATCTGCCGGTCTCCCTATAGTGAGTCGTATTAATTTCGATAAGCCAGGTTAACCTGCATTAATGAATCGG
CCAACGCGCGGGGAGAGGCGGTTTGCGTATTGGGCGCTCTTCCGCTTCCTCGCTCACTGACTCGCTGCGC
TCGGTCGTTCGGCTGCGGCGAGCGGTATCAGCTCACTCAAAGGCGGTAATACGGTTATCCACAGAATCAG
GGGATAACGCAGGAAAGAACATGTGAGCAAAAGGCCAGCAAAAGGCCAGGAACCGTAAAAAGGCCGCGTT
GCTGGCGTTTTTCCATAGGCTCCGCCCCCCTGACGAGCATCACAAAAATCGACGCTCAAGTCAGAGGTGG
CGAAACCCGACAGGACTATAAAGATACCAGGCGTTTCCCCCTGGAAGCTCCCTCGTGCGCTCTCCTGTTC
CGACCCTGCCGCTTACCGGATACCTGTCCGCCTTTCTCCCTTCGGGAAGCGTGGCGCTTTCTCAATGCTC
ACGCTGTAGGTATCTCAGTTCGGTGTAGGTCGTTCGCTCCAAGCTGGGCTGTGTGCACGAACCCCCCGTT
CAGCCCGACCGCTGCGCCTTATCCGGTAACTATCGTCTTGAGTCCAACCCGGTAAGACACGACTTATCGC
CACTGGCAGCAGCCACTGGTAACAGGATTAGCAGAGCGAGGTATGTAGGCGGTGCTACAGAGTTCTTGAA
GTGGTGGCCTAACTACGGCTACACTAGAAGGACAGTATTTGGTATCTGCGCTCTGCTGAAGCCAGTTACC
TTCGGAAAAAGAGTTGGTAGCTCTTGATCCGGCAAACAAACCACCGCTGGTAGCGGTGGTTTTTTTGTTT
GCAAGCAGCAGATTACGCGCAGAAAAAAAGGATCTCAAGAAGATCCTTTGATCTTTTCTACGGGGTCTGA
CGCTCAGTGGAACGAAAACTCACGTTAAGGGATTTTGGTCATGAGATTATCAAAAAGGATCTTCACCTAG
ATCCTTTTAAATTAAAAATGAAGTTTTAAATCAATCTAAAGTATATATGAGTAAACTTGGTCTGACAGTT
ACCAATGCTTAATCAGTGAGGCACCTATCTCAGCGATCTGTCTATTTCGTTCATCCATAGTTGCCTGACT
CCCCGTCGTGTAGATAACTACGATACGGGAGGGCTTACCATCTGGCCCCAGTGCTGCAATGATACCGCGA
GACCCACGCTCACCGGCTCCAGATTTATCAGCAATAAACCAGCCAGCCGGAAGGGCCGAGCGCAGAAGTG
GTCCTGCAACTTTATCCGCCTCCATCCAGTCTATTAATTGTTGCCGGGAAGCTAGAGTAAGTAGTTCGCC
AGTTAATAGTTTGCGCAACGTTGTTGCCATTGCTACAGGCATCGTGGTGTCACGCTCGTCGTTTGGTATG
GCTTCATTCAGCTCCGGTTCCCAACGATCAAGGCGAGTTACATGATCCCCCATGTTGTGCAAAAAAGCGG
TTAGCTCCTTCGGTCCTCCGATCGTTGTCAGAAGTAAGTTGGCCGCAGTGTTATCACTCATGGTTATGGC
AGCACTGCATAATTCTCTTACTGTCATGCCATCCGTAAGATGCTTTTCTGTGACTGGTGAGTACTCAACC
AAGTCATTCTGAGAATAGTGTATGCGGCGACCGAGTTGCTCTTGCCCGGCGTCAATACGGGATAATACCG
CGCCACATAGCAGAACTTTAAAAGTGCTCATCATTGGAAAACGTTCTTCGGGGCGAAAACTCTCAAGGAT
CTTACCGCTGTTGAGATCCAGTTCGATGTAACCCACTCGTGCACCCAACTGATCTTCAGCATCTTTTACT
TTCACCAGCGTTTCTGGGTGAGCAAAAACAGGAAGGCAAAATGCCGCAAAAAAGGGAATAAGGGCGACAC
GGAAATGTTGAATACTCATACTCTTCCTTTTTCAATATTATTGAAGCATTTATCAGGGTTATTGTCTCAT
GAGCGGATACATATTTGAATGTATTTAGAAAAATAAACAAATAGGGGTTCCGCGCACATTTCCCCGAAAA
GTGCCACCTGACGTCTAAGAAACCATTATTATCATGACATTAACCTATAAAAATAGGCGTATCACGAGGC
CCTTTCGTCTCGCGCGTTTCGGTGATGACGGTGAAAACCTCTGACACATGCAGCTCCCGGAGACGGTCAC
AGCTTGTCTGTAAGCGGATGCCGGGAGCAGACAAGCCCGTCAGGGCGCGTCAGCGGGTGTTGGCGGGTGT
CGGGGCTGGCTTAACTATGCGGCATCAGAGCAGATTGTACTGAGAGTGCACCATATGGACATATTGTCGT
TAGAACGCGGCTACAATTAATACATAACCTTATGTATCATACACATACGATTTAGGTGACACTATA
Features (pLannotate 1.2.2; 16 found; start..end, strand, type, name):
     64..726     +  CDS            hmKeima8.5: human codon-optimized monomeric red fluorescent protein with a large Stokes shift (Guan et al. 2015)
    736..857     +  polyA_signal   SV40 poly(A) signal: SV40 polyadenylation signal
    864..897     +  protein_bind   loxP: Cre-mediated recombination occurs in the 8-bp core sequence (GCATACAT). Cre recombinase
    904..1220    +  promoter       SV40 promoter: SV40 enhancer and early promoter
   1233..1829    +  CDS            pac: PUAC_STRAD - Protein predicted: Swiss-Prot protein existence level 4. Detoxification of puromycin. From Streptomyces alboniger.
   1842..2066    +  polyA_signal   bGH poly(A) signal: bovine growth hormone polyadenylation signal
   2073..2313    +  promoter       U6 promoter: RNA polymerase III promoter for human U6 snRNA
   2323..2356    +  protein_bind   loxP: Cre-mediated recombination occurs in the 8-bp core sequence (GCATACAT). Cre recombinase
   2394..2412    -  promoter       T7 promoter: promoter for bacteriophage T7 RNA polymerase
   2434..2487    -  CDS            lacI (fragment): lac repressor; lacI; The lac repressor binds to the lac operator to inhibit transcription in E. coli. This inhibition can be relieved by adding lactose or isopropyl-β-D-thiogalactopyranoside (IPTG).
   2670..3258    -  rep_origin     ori: high-copy-number ColE1/pMB1/pBR322/pUC origin of replication
   3429..4289    -  CDS            AmpR: β-lactamase; bla; confers resistance to ampicillin, carbenicillin, and related antibiotics
   4290..4394    -  promoter       AmpR promoter: bla
   4489..4524    +  CDS            rop (fragment): Rop protein, which maintains plasmids at low copy number; rop
   4626..4677    +  misc_feature   bom (fragment): basis of mobility region from pBR322
   4740..2       +  promoter       SP6 promoter (across the origin): promoter for bacteriophage SP6 RNA polymerase
