>Addgene plasmid #120029 | pMaCTag-P18 | addgene full sequence | sequence record 232636 | Addgene NGS Result
ATTTAGGTGACACTATAGAACGCGGCCGCCAGCTGAAGCTTCGTACGTCAGGTGGAGGAGGTAGTGGCGG
AGGCGGATCCGTGAGCGTGATCGCCGAGCACATGACCTACAAGGTGTACATGAGCGGCACCGTGAACGGC
CACTACTTCGAGGTGGAGGGCGACGGCGAGGGCAAGCCCTACGAGGGCGAGCAGACCGTGAAGCTGACCG
TGACCAAGGGTGGCCCCCTGCCCTTCGCCTGGCACATCCTGAGCCCCCAGCTCCAGTACGGCAGCATCCC
CTTCACCAAGTACCCCGCCGACATCCCCGACTACTTCAAGCAGAGCTTCCCCGAGGGCTACACCTGGGTG
CGCAGCATGAACTTCGAGGACGGCGCCGTGTGCACCGTGAGCAACGACAGCAGCATCCGCGGCAACTGCT
TCATCTACAACGTGAAGATCAGCGGCGAGAACTTCCCCCCCAACGGCCCCGTGATGCAGAAGAAGACCCA
GGGCTGGGAGCCCAGCACCGAGCGCATGTTCGCCCGCGACGGAATGCTGATCGGCAACGACCACATGGCC
CTGAAGCTGGAGGGCGGCGGCCACTACCTGTGCGAGTTCAAGAGCGCCTACAAGGCCCGCAAGCCCGTGA
GGATGCCCGGCCTGTACGAGATCGACCGCAAGCTGGACGTGACCAGCCACAACCGCGACTACACCAGCGT
GGAGCAGCGCGAGATCGCCATCGCCCGCCACCCCCTGCTGGGCTGAACTAGTAACTTGTTTATTGCAGCT
TATAATGGTTACAAATAAAGCAATAGCATCACAAATTTCACAAATAAAGCATTTTTTTCACTGCATTCTA
GTTGTGGTTTGTCCAAACTCATCAATGTATCTTAGTCGATATAACTTCGTATAGCATACATTATACGAAG
TTATGTCGACGGTGTGGAAAGTCCCCAGGCTCCCCAGCAGGCAGAAGTATGCAAAGCATGCATCTCAATT
AGTCAGCAACCAGGTGTGGAAAGTCCCCAGGCTCCCCAGCAGGCAGAAGTATGCAAAGCATGCATCTCAA
TTAGTCAGCAACCATAGTCCCGCCCCTAACTCCGCCCATCCCGCCCCTAACTCCGCCCAGTTCCGCCCAT
TCTCCGCCCCATGGCTGACTAATTTTTTTTATTTATGCAGAGGCCGAGGCCGCCTCGGCCTCTGAGCTAT
TCCAGAAGTAGTGAGGAGGCTTTTTTGGAGGCCTAGGCTTTTGCAAAGAATTCGCCACCATGACTGAGTA
CAAGCCTACTGTGCGTTTAGCCACCAGGGATGATGTGCCACGAGCCGTGAGGACACTAGCAGCCGCCTTT
GCTGACTACCCAGCTACAAGGCACACCGTGGACCCTGACAGACACATTGAAAGAGTCACAGAACTTCAGG
AGCTGTTTTTAACTAGGGTGGGCCTGGATATTGGCAAAGTCTGGGTGGCCGATGATGGAGCAGCAGTTGC
AGTGTGGACCACCCCAGAGTCTGTTGAAGCTGGAGCTGTCTTTGCAGAAATTGGACCAAGAATGGCCGAG
TTATCTGGCAGCAGGCTGGCTGCTCAACAGCAGATGGAAGGATTATTAGCTCCCCACAGACCCAAGGAGC
CTGCCTGGTTCCTGGCAACAGTTGGAGTTTCTCCAGACCATCAGGGCAAGGGCTTAGGATCTGCTGTGGT
GCTGCCTGGTGTGGAAGCAGCTGAGAGAGCTGGGGTGCCAGCATTTCTGGAGACATCAGCTCCTAGAAAC
CTGCCCTTCTATGAACGGCTGGGCTTCACAGTGACTGCTGATGTGGAGGTGCCTGAGGGCCCCAGAACCT
GGTGCATGACAAGAAAACCAGGAGCCTGACTGCAGCGACTGTGCCTTCTAGTTGCCAGCCATCTGTTGTT
TGCCCCTCCCCCGTGCCTTCCTTGACCCTGGAAGGTGCCACTCCCACTGTCCTTTCCTAATAAAATGAGG
AAATTGCATCGCATTGTCTGAGTAGGTGTCATTCTATTCTGGGGGGTGGGGTGGGGCAGGACAGCAAGGG
GGAGGATTGGGAAGACAATAGCAGGCATGCTGGGGATGCGGTGGGCTCTATGGCTCGAGGAGGGCCTATT
TCCCATGATTCCTTCATATTTGCATATACGATACAAGGCTGTTAGAGAGATAATTGGAATTAATTTGACT
GTAAACACAAAGATATTAGTACAAAATACGTGACGTAGAAAGTAATAATTTCTTGGGTAGTTTGCAGTTT
TAAAATTATGTTTTAAAATGGACTATCATATGCTTACCGTAACTTGAAAGTATTTCGATTTCTTGGCTTT
ATATATCTTGTGGAAAGGACGAAACACCGATAACTTCGTATAGCATACATTATACGAAGTTATGGTACCG
ATGCAGCTAGCCCGCGGATCTGCCGGTCTCCCTATAGTGAGTCGTATTAATTTCGATAAGCCAGGTTAAC
CTGCATTAATGAATCGGCCAACGCGCGGGGAGAGGCGGTTTGCGTATTGGGCGCTCTTCCGCTTCCTCGC
TCACTGACTCGCTGCGCTCGGTCGTTCGGCTGCGGCGAGCGGTATCAGCTCACTCAAAGGCGGTAATACG
GTTATCCACAGAATCAGGGGATAACGCAGGAAAGAACATGTGAGCAAAAGGCCAGCAAAAGGCCAGGAAC
CGTAAAAAGGCCGCGTTGCTGGCGTTTTTCCATAGGCTCCGCCCCCCTGACGAGCATCACAAAAATCGAC
GCTCAAGTCAGAGGTGGCGAAACCCGACAGGACTATAAAGATACCAGGCGTTTCCCCCTGGAAGCTCCCT
CGTGCGCTCTCCTGTTCCGACCCTGCCGCTTACCGGATACCTGTCCGCCTTTCTCCCTTCGGGAAGCGTG
GCGCTTTCTCATAGCTCACGCTGTAGGTATCTCAGTTCGGTGTAGGTCGTTCGCTCCAAGCTGGGCTGTG
TGCACGAACCCCCCGTTCAGCCCGACCGCTGCGCCTTATCCGGTAACTATCGTCTTGAGTCCAACCCGGT
AAGACACGACTTATCGCCACTGGCAGCAGCCACTGGTAACAGGATTAGCAGAGCGAGGTATGTAGGCGGT
GCTACAGAGTTCTTGAAGTGGTGGCCTAACTACGGCTACACTAGAAGAACAGTATTTGGTATCTGCGCTC
TGCTGAAGCCAGTTACCTTCGGAAAAAGAGTTGGTAGCTCTTGATCCGGCAAACAAACCACCGCTGGTAG
CGGTGGTTTTTTTGTTTGCAAGCAGCAGATTACGCGCAGAAAAAAAGGATCTCAAGAAGATCCTTTGATC
TTTTCTACGGGGTCTGACGCTCAGTGGAACGAAAACTCACGTTAAGGGATTTTGGTCATGAGATTATCAA
AAAGGATCTTCACCTAGATCCTTTTAAATTAAAAATGAAGTTTTAAATCAATCTAAAGTATATATGAGTA
AACTTGGTCTGACAGTTACCAATGCTTAATCAGTGAGGCACCTATCTCAGCGATCTGTCTATTTCGTTCA
TCCATAGTTGCCTGACTCCCCGTCGTGTAGATAACTACGATACGGGAGGGCTTACCATCTGGCCCCAGTG
CTGCAATGATACCGCGAGACCCACGCTCACCGGCTCCAGATTTATCAGCAATAAACCAGCCAGCCGGAAG
GGCCGAGCGCAGAAGTGGTCCTGCAACTTTATCCGCCTCCATCCAGTCTATTAATTGTTGCCGGGAAGCT
AGAGTAAGTAGTTCGCCAGTTAATAGTTTGCGCAACGTTGTTGCCATTGCTACAGGCATCGTGGTGTCAC
GCTCGTCGTTTGGTATGGCTTCATTCAGCTCCGGTTCCCAACGATCAAGGCGAGTTACATGATCCCCCAT
GTTGTGCAAAAAAGCGGTTAGCTCCTTCGGTCCTCCGATCGTTGTCAGAAGTAAGTTGGCCGCAGTGTTA
TCACTCATGGTTATGGCAGCACTGCATAATTCTCTTACTGTCATGCCATCCGTAAGATGCTTTTCTGTGA
CTGGTGAGTACTCAACCAAGTCATTCTGAGAATAGTGTATGCGGCGACCGAGTTGCTCTTGCCCGGCGTC
AATACGGGATAATACCGCGCCACATAGCAGAACTTTAAAAGTGCTCATCATTGGAAAACGTTCTTCGGGG
CGAAAACTCTCAAGGATCTTACCGCTGTTGAGATCCAGTTCGATGTAACCCACTCGTGCACCCAACTGAT
CTTCAGCATCTTTTACTTTCACCAGCGTTTCTGGGTGAGCAAAAACAGGAAGGCAAAATGCCGCAAAAAA
GGGAATAAGGGCGACACGGAAATGTTGAATACTCATACTCTTCCTTTTTCAATATTATTGAAGCATTTAT
CAGGGTTATTGTCTCATGAGCGGATACATATTTGAATGTATTTAGAAAAATAAACAAATAGGGGTTCCGC
GCACATTTCCCCGAAAAGTGCCACCTGACGTCTAAGAAACCATTATTATCATGACATTAACCTATAAAAA
TAGGCGTATCACGAGGCCCTTTCGTCTCGCGCGTTTCGGTGATGACGGTGAAAACCTCTGACACATGCAG
CTCCCGGAGACGGTCACAGCTTGTCTGTAAGCGGATGCCGGGAGCAGACAAGCCCGTCAGGGCGCGTCAG
CGGGTGTTGGCGGGTGTCGGGGCTGGCTTAACTATGCGGCATCAGAGCAGATTGTACTGAGAGTGCACCA
TATGGACATATTGTCGTTAGAACGCGGCTACAATTAATACATAACCTTATGTATCATACACATACG
Features (pLannotate 1.2.2; 16 found; start..end, strand, type, name):
      1..19      +  promoter       SP6 promoter: promoter for bacteriophage SP6 RNA polymerase
     81..743     +  CDS            hmKeima8.5: human codon-optimized monomeric red fluorescent protein with a large Stokes shift (Guan et al. 2015)
    753..874     +  polyA_signal   SV40 poly(A) signal: SV40 polyadenylation signal
    881..914     +  protein_bind   loxP: Cre-mediated recombination occurs in the 8-bp core sequence (GCATACAT). Cre recombinase
    921..1237    +  promoter       SV40 promoter: SV40 enhancer and early promoter
   1250..1846    +  CDS            pac: PUAC_STRAD - Protein predicted: Swiss-Prot protein existence level 4. Detoxification of puromycin. From Streptomyces alboniger.
   1859..2083    +  polyA_signal   bGH poly(A) signal: bovine growth hormone polyadenylation signal
   2090..2330    +  promoter       U6 promoter: RNA polymerase III promoter for human U6 snRNA
   2340..2373    +  protein_bind   loxP: Cre-mediated recombination occurs in the 8-bp core sequence (GCATACAT). Cre recombinase
   2411..2429    -  promoter       T7 promoter: promoter for bacteriophage T7 RNA polymerase
   2451..2504    -  CDS            lacI (fragment): lac repressor; lacI; The lac repressor binds to the lac operator to inhibit transcription in E. coli. This inhibition can be relieved by adding lactose or isopropyl-β-D-thiogalactopyranoside (IPTG).
   2687..3275    -  rep_origin     ori: high-copy-number ColE1/pMB1/pBR322/pUC origin of replication
   3446..4306    -  CDS            AmpR: β-lactamase; bla; confers resistance to ampicillin, carbenicillin, and related antibiotics
   4307..4411    -  promoter       AmpR promoter: bla
   4506..4541    +  CDS            rop (fragment): Rop protein, which maintains plasmids at low copy number; rop
   4643..4694    +  misc_feature   bom (fragment): basis of mobility region from pBR322
