[The description below was written by a language model from this plasmid's Addgene catalogue record and pLannotate feature annotations shown in this document.]
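Description:
pMaCTag-P18 is a PCR template plasmid built on the pFA6a backbone, intended not for direct expression but as the source of a tagging cassette for C-terminal tagging of endogenous mammalian genes in the CRISPR-Cas12a-assisted PCR tagging approach. In E. coli it is maintained as a high-copy plasmid through a ColE1/pUC-type origin and selected with ampicillin via the β-lactamase gene. Short lacI, rop and bom fragments are backbone remnants, and SP6 and T7 promoters flank the cassette region. The two sequence records (depositor and NGS) are both 4,756 nt and carry the same features in the same order, differing only in where numbering starts.

The cassette begins with a promoterless, human codon-optimized mKeima8.5 coding sequence, a monomeric red fluorescent protein with a large Stokes shift, followed by an SV40 polyadenylation signal. The lack of a promoter is deliberate: after in-frame insertion at the 3′ end of a target gene, the tag is expressed from the endogenous locus. Downstream lies a puromycin resistance unit, consisting of the SV40 enhancer/early promoter, the pac puromycin N-acetyltransferase gene and a bGH polyadenylation signal, which allows selection of mammalian cells that have integrated the cassette. A human U6 RNA polymerase III promoter sits at the end of the cassette. In this tagging scheme the gene-specific oligos used for amplification (M1 and M2) supply the homology arms, and the reverse oligo is expected to add the Cas12a crRNA sequence, so that the PCR product itself carries a U6-driven crRNA gene. The annotation shows no guide sequence on the plasmid. Two loxP sites in the same orientation bracket the marker and U6 promoter, which should permit Cre-mediated removal of these elements after selection, leaving the tag and its polyadenylation signal.
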