Addgene plasmid #120029: pMaCTag-P18
Purpose: Template for C-terminal PCR tagging of mammalian genes (Puromycin selection) with mKeima8.5
Depositing lab: Michael Knop. Publication: CRISPR-Cas12a-assisted PCR tagging of mammalian genes. Fueller J, Herbst K, Meurer M, Gubicza K, Kurtulmus B, Knopf JD, Kirrmaier D, Buchmuller BC, Pereira G, Lemberg MK, Knop M. J Cell Biol. 2020 Jun 1;219(6). pii: 151766. doi: 10.1083/jcb.201910210. PubMed 32406907.
Backbone
  Vector backbone: pFA6a
  Backbone size w/o insert (bp): 2412
  Vector type: PCR Template
  Selectable markers: Puromycin
Growth in bacteria
  Bacterial resistance: Ampicillin, 100 μg/mL
  Growth temperature: 37°C
  Growth strain: DH5alpha
  Copy number: High Copy
Gene/Insert
  Gene/Insert name: mKeima8.5
  Species: H. sapiens (human)
  Promoter: None
  Tag / fusion protein: mKeima8.5 (C terminal on backbone)
  Cloning method: Restriction Enzyme; 5′ cloning site BamHI (not destroyed); 3′ cloning site SpeI (not destroyed)
  Sequencing primers: 5′ SP6; 3′ AAACCACAACTAGAATGCAGTG
Terms and licenses: Academic/Nonprofit Terms; Industry Terms: Not Available to Industry
Depositor comments: Template plasmid for C-terminal PCR tagging of mammalian genes. For M1 and M2 tagging oligo design please visit www.pcr-tagging.com Please visit https://www.biorxiv.org/content/early/2018/11/20/473876 for BioRxiv preprint
How to cite: pMaCTag-P18 was a gift from Michael Knop (Addgene plasmid # 120029 ; http://n2t.net/addgene:120029 ; RRID:Addgene_120029)
